>Addgene plasmid #120371 | Akaluc-N1 | depositor full sequence | sequence record 228455 | Akaluc-N1 sequence 5673 bps
TAGTTATTAATAGTAATCAATTACGGGGTCATTAGTTCATAGCCCATATATGGAGTTCCGCGTTACATAA
CTTACGGTAAATGGCCCGCCTGGCTGACCGCCCAACGACCCCCGCCCATTGACGTCAATAATGACGTATG
TTCCCATAGTAACGCCAATAGGGACTTTCCATTGACGTCAATGGGTGGAGTATTTACGGTAAACTGCCCA
CTTGGCAGTACATCAAGTGTATCATATGCCAAGTACGCCCCCTATTGACGTCAATGACGGTAAATGGCCC
GCCTGGCATTATGCCCAGTACATGACCTTATGGGACTTTCCTACTTGGCAGTACATCTACGTATTAGTCA
TCGCTATTACCATGGTGATGCGGTTTTGGCAGTACATCAATGGGCGTGGATAGCGGTTTGACTCACGGGG
ATTTCCAAGTCTCCACCCCATTGACGTCAATGGGAGTTTGTTTTGGCACCAAAATCAACGGGACTTTCCA
AAATGTCGTAACAACTCCGCCCCATTGACGCAAATGGGCGGTAGGCGTGTACGGTGGGAGGTCTATATAA
GCAGAGCTGGTTTAGTGAACCGTCAGATCCGCTAGCATGGAGGACGCTAAGAACATCAAGAAGGGCCCAG
CTCCATTTTATCCTCTGGAAGACGGAACAGCAGGAGAACAGCTGCATAAGGCTATGAAGAGATACGCTCT
GGTGCCAGGAGCTATTGCTTTTACAGACGCTCACATTCAGGTGGACGTGACATACGCCGAATACTTCGAG
ATGAGCGTGAGACTGGCAGAAGCCATGAGAAGATACGGCCTGAATACCAACCACAGAATTGTGGTGTGCA
GCGAGAACAGCTCTCAGTTCTTCATGCCAGTGCTGGGAGCTCTGTTTATTGGAGTGGCCGTGGCTCCAGC
TAACGATATCTATAACGAGAGAGAGCTGCTGAACTCTATGGGAATCTCTCAGCCTACAGTGGTGTTTGTG
AGCAAGAAGGGACTGAGAAAAGTGCTGAACGTGCAGAAGAAGCTGCCCATCATCCGGAAGATCATCATCA
TGGACAGCAAGACCGATTACCAGGGATTCCAGAGCATGTACACCTTCGTGACAAGCCATCTGCCTCCTTC
TTTCAACGAGTACGACTTCGTGCCAGAGTCTTTCGACAGAGACAAGACAATCGCCCTGATCATGAACTCT
AGCGGATCTACAGGACTGCCTAAAGGAGTGGCTCTGCCTCATAGAACAGCTTGCGTGAGATTCAGCCACG
CTAGAGATCCTATCTTCGGATACCAGAACATCCCAGATACAGCCATTCTGAGCGTGGTGCCTTTTCACCA
CGGATTTGGCATGTTCACAACACTGGGCTACCTGATTTGCGGATTCAGAGTGGTGCTGATGTACAGGTTC
GAGGAAGAACTGTTTCTGAGAAGCCTCCAGGACTACAAGATTCAGTCAGCTCTGCTGGTGCCTACACTGT
TTTCTTGTCTGGCCAAGAGCACACTGATCGATAAGTACGACCTGAGCAGCCTGAGAGAAATTGCTTCAGG
AGGAGCTCCTCTGTCTAAGGAAGTGGGAGAAGCAGTGGCTAAGAGATTCAGACTGCCAGGAATCAGACAG
GGATACGGACTGACAGAAACCACAAACGCAGTGATGATCACCCCAGAAGGAGATAGAAAGCCAGGAAGCG
TGGGAAAAGTGGTGCCTTTCTTTGAGGCTAAGGTGGTGGATCTGGTGACAGGAAAAACCCTGGGAGTGAA
TCAGAGAGGAGAACTGTGCGTGAGAGGACCTATGATCATGTCAGGATACGTGAACAATCCAGAGGCCACA
AACGCTCTCATCGATAAAGACGGTTGGCTGCATAGCGGAGATATCGCTTATTGGGACGAGGACGAACACT
TCTTCATCGTGGACAGACTGAAGAGCCTGATCAAGTACAAGGGCTATCAGGTGGCTCCAGCAGAACTGGA
AGGCATCCTGCTCCAGCACCCTTATATTTTTGACGCCGGAGTGGCAGGACTGCCAGACGACGACGCAGGA
GAACTGCCAGCAGCAGTCGTGGTGCTGGAACACGGAAAAACCATGACCGAGAAGGAGATCGTGGACTACG
TGGCTTCTCAGGTGACAACAGCTAAGAAACTGAGAGGAGGAGTGGTGTTTGTGGACGAAGTGCCTAGAGG
ATCTACAGGAAAGCTGGACGCTAGAAAGATCAGAGAGATCCTGACCAAGGCCAAGAAGGACGGAAAAATT
GCCGTGGGAAGCGGAGCTACTAACTTCAGCCTGCTGAAGCAGGCTGGAGACGTGGAGGAGAACCCTGGAC
CTATAACCCGGGGTACCTGATAACAATTGGCGGCCGCGACTCTAGATCATAATCAGCCATACCACATTTG
TAGAGGTTTTACTTGCTTTAAAAAACCTCCCACACCTCCCCCTGAACCTGAAACATAAAATGAATGCAAT
TGTTGTTGTTAACTTGTTTATTGCAGCTTATAATGGTTACAAATAAAGCAATAGCATCACAAATTTCACA
AATAAAGCATTTTTTTCACTGCATTCTAGTTGTGGTTTGTCCAAACTCATCAATGTATCTTAAGGCGTAA
ATTGTAAGCGTTAATATTTTGTTAAAATTCGCGTTAAATTTTTGTTAAATCAGCTCATTTTTTAACCAAT
AGGCCGAAATCGGCAAAATCCCTTATAAATCAAAAGAATAGACCGAGATAGGGT
[37 nt withheld, positions 2715-2751]
AAAGAACGTGGACTCCAACGTCAAAGG
[49 nt withheld, positions 2779-2827]
T
[91 nt withheld, positions 2829-2919]
G
[124 nt withheld, positions 2921-3044]
CAGGTGGCACTTTTCGGGGAAATGTGCGCGGAACCCCTATTTGTTTATTTTTCTAAATACATTCAAATAT
GTATCCGCTCATGAGACAATAACCCTGATAAATGCTTCAATAATATTGAAAAAGGAAGAGTCCTGAGGCG
GAAAGAACCAGCTGTGGAATGTGTGTCAGTTAGGGTGTGGAAAGTCCCCAGGCTCCCCAGCAGGCAGAAG
TATGCAAAGCATGCATCTCAATTAGTCAGCAACCAGGTGTGGAAAGTCCCCAGGCTCCCCAGCAGGCAGA
AGTATGCAAAGCATGCATCTCAATTAGTCAGCAACCATAGTCCCGCCCCTAACTCCGCCCATCCCGCCCC
TAACTCCGCCCAGTTCCGCCCATTCTCCGCCCCATGGCTGACTAATTTTTTTTATTTATGCAGAGGCCGA
GGCCGCCTCGGCCTCTGAGCTATTCCAGAAGTAGTGAGGAGGCTTTTTTGGAGGCCTAGGCTTTTGCAAA
GATCGATCAAGAGACAGGATGAGGATCGTTTCGCATGATTGAACAAGATGGATTGCACGCAGGTTCTCCG
GCCGCTTGGGTGGAGAGGCTATTCGGCTATGACTGGGCACAACAGACAATCGGCTGCTCTGATGCCGCCG
TGTTCCGGCTGTCAGCGCAGGGGCGCCCGGTTCTTTTTGTCAAGACCGACCTGTCCGGTGCCCTGAATGA
ACTGCAAGACGAGGCAGCGCGGCTATCGTGGCTGGCCACGACGGGCGTTCCTTGCGCAGCTGTGCTCGAC
GTTGTCACTGAAGCGGGAAGGGACTGGCTGCTATTGGGCGAAGTGCCGGGGCAGGATCTCCTGTCATCTC
ACCTTGCTCCTGCCGAGAAAGTATCCATCATGGCTGATGCAATGCGGCGGCTGCATACGCTTGATCCGGC
TACCTGCCCATTCGACCACCAAGCGAAACATCGCATCGAGCGAGCACGTACTCGGATGGAAGCCGGTCTT
GTCGATCAGGATGATCTGGACGAAGAGCATCAGGGGCTCGCGCCAGCCGAACTGTTCGCCAGGCTCAAGG
CGAGCATGCCCGACGGCGAGGATCTCGTCGTGACCCATGGCGATGCCTGCTTGCCGAATATCATGGTGGA
AAATGGCCGCTTTTCTGGATTCATCGACTGTGGCCGGCTGGGTGTGGCGGACCGCTATCAGGACATAGCG
TTGGCTACCCGTGATATTGCTGAAGAGCTTGGCGGCGAATGGGCTGACCGCTTCCTCGTGCTTTACGGTA
TCGCCGCTCCCGATTCGCAGCGCATCGCCTTCTATCGCCTTCTTGACGAGTTCTTCTGAGCGGGACTCTG
GGGTTCGAAATGACCGACCAAGCGACGCCCAACCTGCCATCACGAGATTTCGATTCCACCGCCGCCTTCT
ATGAAAGGTTGGGCTTCGGAATCGTTTTCCGGGACGCCGGCTGGATGATCCTCCAGCGCGGGGATCTCAT
GCTGGAGTTCTTCGCCCACCCTAGGGGGAGGCTAACTGAAACACGGAAGGAGACAATACCGGAAGGAACC
CGCGCTATGACGGCAATAAAAAGACAGAATAAAACGCACGGTGTTGGGTCGTTTGTTCATAAACGCGGGG
TTCGGTCCCAGGGCTGGCACTCTGTCGATACCCCACCGAGACCCCATTGGGGCCAATACGCCCGCGTTTC
TTCCTTTTCCCCACCCCACCCCCCAAGTTCGGGTGAAGGCCCAGGGCTCGCAGCCAACGTCGGGGCGGCA
GGCCCTGCCATAGCCTCAGGTTACTCATATATACTTTAGATTGATTTAAAACTTCATTTTTAATTTAAAA
GGATCTAGGTGAAGATCCTTTTTGATAATCTCATGACCAAAATCCCTTAACGTGAGTTTTCGTTCCACTG
AGCGTCAGACCCCGTAGAAAAGATCAAAGGATCTTCTTGAGATCCTTTTTTTCTGCGCGTAATCTGCTGC
TTGCAAACAAAAAAACCACCGCTACCAGCGGTGGTTTGTTTGCCGGATCAAGAGCTACCAACTCTTTTTC
CGAAGGTAACTGGCTTCAGCAGAGCGCAGATACCAAATACTGTCCTTCTAGTGTAGCCGTAGTTAGGCCA
CCACTTCAAGAACTCTGTAGCACCGCCTACATACCTCGCTCTGCTAATCCTGTTACCAGTGGCTGCTGCC
AGTGGCGATAAGTCGTGTCTTACCGGGTTGGACTCAAGACGATAGTTACCGGATAAGGCGCAGCGGTCGG
GCTGAACGGGGGGTTCGTGCACACAGCCCAGCTTGGAGCGAACGACCTACACCGAACTGAGATACCTACA
GCGTGAGCTATGAGAAAGCGCCACGCTTCCCGAAGGGAGAAAGGCGGACAGGTATCCGGTAAGCGGCAGG
GTCGGAACAGGAGAGCGCACGAGGGAGCTTCCAGGGGGAAACGCCTGGTATCTTTATAGTCCTGTCGGGT
TTCGCCACCTCTGACTTGAGCGTCGATTTTTGTGATGCTCGTCAGGGGGGCGGAGCCTATGGAAAAACGC
CAGCAACGCGGCCTTTTTACGGTTCCTGGCCTTTTGCTGGCCTTTTGCTCACATGTTCTTTCCTGCGTTA
TCCCCTGATTCTGTGGATAACCGTATTACCGCCATGCAT
Features (pLannotate 1.2.2; 13 found; start..end, strand, type, name):
     61..364     +  enhancer       CMV enhancer: human cytomegalovirus immediate early enhancer
    365..568     +  promoter       CMV promoter: human cytomegalovirus (CMV) immediate early promoter
    597..2237    +  CDS            LUCI_PHOPY: Experimental evidence at protein level: Swiss-Prot protein existence level 1. Produces green light with a wavelength of 562 nm. From Photinus pyralis (Common eastern firefly) (Lampyris pyralis).
   2355..2438    +  CDS            large T antigen (fragment): large T antigen from SV40 (simian virus 40)
   2461..2582    +  polyA_signal   SV40 poly(A) signal: SV40 polyadenylation signal
   2616..3044    -  rep_origin     f1 ori (sequence partly withheld): f1 bacteriophage origin of replication; arrow indicates direction of (+) strand synthesis
   3071..3175    +  promoter       AmpR promoter: bla
   3177..3534    +  promoter       SV40 promoter: SV40 enhancer and early promoter
   3569..4363    +  CDS            NeoR/KanR: aminoglycoside phosphotransferase from Tn5; aph(3')-II (or nptII); confers resistance to neomycin, kanamycin, and G418 (Geneticin®)
   4384..4536    +  CDS            ble (fragment): BLE_KLEPN - Experimental evidence at protein level: Swiss-Prot protein existence level 1. Binding protein with a strong affinity to the bleomycin family of antibiotics. Binds to CL990; an antimitotic-antibiotic compound. From Klebsiella pneumoniae.
   4595..4642    +  polyA_signal   HSV TK poly(A) signal: herpes simplex virus thymidine kinase polyadenylation signal (Cole and Stacy, 1985)
   4733..4749    -  polyA_signal   bGH poly(A) signal (fragment): bovine growth hormone polyadenylation signal
   4971..5559    +  rep_origin     ori: high-copy-number ColE1/pMB1/pBR322/pUC origin of replication
