>Addgene plasmid #120371 | Akaluc-N1 | addgene full sequence | sequence record 238576 | Addgene NGS Result
GTGATGCGGTTTTGGCAGTACATCAATGGGCGTGGATAGCGGTTTGACTCACGGGGATTTCCAAGTCTCC
ACCCCATTGACGTCAATGGGAGTTTGTTTTGGCACCAAAATCAACGGGACTTTCCAAAATGTCGTAACAA
CTCCGCCCCATTGACGCAAATGGGCGGTAGGCGTGTACGGTGGGAGGTCTATATAAGCAGAGCTGGTTTA
GTGAACCGTCAGATCCGCTAGCATGGAGGACGCTAAGAACATCAAGAAGGGCCCAGCTCCATTTTATCCT
CTGGAAGACGGAACAGCAGGAGAACAGCTGCATAAGGCTATGAAGAGATACGCTCTGGTGCCAGGAGCTA
TTGCTTTTACAGACGCTCACATTCAGGTGGACGTGACATACGCCGAATACTTCGAGATGAGCGTGAGACT
GGCAGAAGCCATGAGAAGATACGGCCTGAATACCAACCACAGAATTGTGGTGTGCAGCGAGAACAGCTCT
CAGTTCTTCATGCCAGTGCTGGGAGCTCTGTTTATTGGAGTGGCCGTGGCTCCAGCTAACGATATCTATA
ACGAGAGAGAGCTGCTGAACTCTATGGGAATCTCTCAGCCTACAGTGGTGTTTGTGAGCAAGAAGGGACT
GAGAAAAGTGCTGAACGTGCAGAAGAAGCTGCCCATCATCCGGAAGATCATCATCATGGACAGCAAGACC
GATTACCAGGGATTCCAGAGCATGTACACCTTCGTGACAAGCCATCTGCCTCCTTCTTTCAACGAGTACG
ACTTCGTGCCAGAGTCTTTCGACAGAGACAAGACAATCGCCCTGATCATGAACTCTAGCGGATCTACAGG
ACTGCCTAAAGGAGTGGCTCTGCCTCATAGAACAGCTTGCGTGAGATTCAGCCACGCTAGAGATCCTATC
TTCGGATACCAGAACATCCCAGATACAGCCATTCTGAGCGTGGTGCCTTTTCACCACGGATTTGGCATGT
TCACAACACTGGGCTACCTGATTTGCGGATTCAGAGTGGTGCTGATGTACAGGTTCGAGGAAGAACTGTT
TCTGAGAAGCCTCCAGGACTACAAGATTCAGTCAGCTCTGCTGGTGCCTACACTGTTTTCTTGTCTGGCC
AAGAGCACACTGATCGATAAGTACGACCTGAGCAGCCTGAGAGAAATTGCTTCAGGAGGAGCTCCTCTGT
CTAAGGAAGTGGGAGAAGCAGTGGCTAAGAGATTCAGACTGCCAGGAATCAGACAGGGATACGGACTGAC
AGAAACCACAAACGCAGTGATGATCACCCCAGAAGGAGATAGAAAGCCAGGAAGCGTGGGAAAAGTGGTG
CCTTTCTTTGAGGCTAAGGTGGTGGATCTGGTGACAGGAAAAACCCTGGGAGTGAATCAGAGAGGAGAAC
TGTGCGTGAGAGGACCTATGATCATGTCAGGATACGTGAACAATCCAGAGGCCACAAACGCTCTCATCGA
TAAAGACGGTTGGCTGCATAGCGGAGATATCGCTTATTGGGACGAGGACGAACACTTCTTCATCGTGGAC
AGACTGAAGAGCCTGATCAAGTACAAGGGCTATCAGGTGGCTCCAGCAGAACTGGAAGGCATCCTGCTCC
AGCACCCTTATATTTTTGACGCCGGAGTGGCAGGACTGCCAGACGACGACGCAGGAGAACTGCCAGCAGC
AGTCGTGGTGCTGGAACACGGAAAAACCATGACCGAGAAGGAGATCGTGGACTACGTGGCTTCTCAGGTG
ACAACAGCTAAGAAACTGAGAGGAGGAGTGGTGTTTGTGGACGAAGTGCCTAGAGGATCTACAGGAAAGC
TGGACGCTAGAAAGATCAGAGAGATCCTGACCAAGGCCAAGAAGGACGGAAAAATTGCCGTGGGAAGCGG
AGCTACTAACTTCAGCCTGCTGAAGCAGGCTGGAGACGTGGAGGAGAACCCTGGACCTATAACCCGGGGT
ACCTGATAACAATTGGCGGCCGCGACTCTAGATCATAATCAGCCATACCACATTTGTAGAGGTTTTACTT
GCTTTAAAAAACCTCCCACACCTCCCCCTGAACCTGAAACATAAAATGAATGCAATTGTTGTTGTTAACT
TGTTTATTGCAGCTTATAATGGTTACAAATAAAGCAATAGCATCACAAATTTCACAAATAAAGCATTTTT
TTCACTGCATTCTAGTTGTGGTTTGTCCAAACTCATCAATGTATCTTAAGGCGTAAATTGTAAGCGTTAA
TATTTTGTTAAAATTCGCGTTAAATTTTTGTTAAATCAGCTCATTTTTTAACCAATAGGCCGAAATCGGC
AAAATCCCTTATAAATCAAAAGAATAGACCGAGATAGGGT
[37 nt withheld, positions 2351-2387]
AAAGAACGTGGACTCCAACGTCAAAGG
[49 nt withheld, positions 2415-2463]
T
[91 nt withheld, positions 2465-2555]
G
[124 nt withheld, positions 2557-2680]
CAGGTGGCACTTTTCGGGGAAATGTGCGCGGAACCCCTATTTGTTTATTTTTCTAAATACATTCAAATAT
GTATCCGCTCATGAGACAATAACCCTGATAAATGCTTCAATAATATTGAAAAAGGAAGAGTCCTGAGGCG
GAAAGAACCAGCTGTGGAATGTGTGTCAGTTAGGGTGTGGAAAGTCCCCAGGCTCCCCAGCAGGCAGAAG
TATGCAAAGCATGCATCTCAATTAGTCAGCAACCAGGTGTGGAAAGTCCCCAGGCTCCCCAGCAGGCAGA
AGTATGCAAAGCATGCATCTCAATTAGTCAGCAACCATAGTCCCGCCCCTAACTCCGCCCATCCCGCCCC
TAACTCCGCCCAGTTCCGCCCATTCTCCGCCCCATGGCTGACTAATTTTTTTTATTTATGCAGAGGCCGA
GGCCGCCTCGGCCTCTGAGCTATTCCAGAAGTAGTGAGGAGGCTTTTTTGGAGGCCTAGGCTTTTGCAAA
GATCGATCAAGAGACAGGATGAGGATCGTTTCGCATGATTGAACAAGATGGATTGCACGCAGGTTCTCCG
GCCGCTTGGGTGGAGAGGCTATTCGGCTATGACTGGGCACAACAGACAATCGGCTGCTCTGATGCCGCCG
TGTTCCGGCTGTCAGCGCAGGGGCGCCCGGTTCTTTTTGTCAAGACCGACCTGTCCGGTGCCCTGAATGA
ACTGCAAGACGAGGCAGCGCGGCTATCGTGGCTGGCCACGACGGGCGTTCCTTGCGCAGCTGTGCTCGAC
GTTGTCACTGAAGCGGGAAGGGACTGGCTGCTATTGGGCGAAGTGCCGGGGCAGGATCTCCTGTCATCTC
ACCTTGCTCCTGCCGAGAAAGTATCCATCATGGCTGATGCAATGCGGCGGCTGCATACGCTTGATCCGGC
TACCTGCCCATTCGACCACCAAGCGAAACATCGCATCGAGCGAGCACGTACTCGGATGGAAGCCGGTCTT
GTCGATCAGGATGATCTGGACGAAGAGCATCAGGGGCTCGCGCCAGCCGAACTGTTCGCCAGGCTCAAGG
CGAGCATGCCCGACGGCGAGGATCTCGTCGTGACCCATGGCGATGCCTGCTTGCCGAATATCATGGTGGA
AAATGGCCGCTTTTCTGGATTCATCGACTGTGGCCGGCTGGGTGTGGCGGACCGCTATCAGGACATAGCG
TTGGCTACCCGTGATATTGCTGAAGAGCTTGGCGGCGAATGGGCTGACCGCTTCCTCGTGCTTTACGGTA
TCGCCGCTCCCGATTCGCAGCGCATCGCCTTCTATCGCCTTCTTGACGAGTTCTTCTGAGCGGGACTCTG
GGGTTCGAAATGACCGACCAAGCGACGCCCAACCTGCCATCACGAGATTTCGATTCCACCGCCGCCTTCT
ATGAAAGGTTGGGCTTCGGAATCGTTTTCCGGGACGCCGGCTGGATGATCCTCCAGCGCGGGGATCTCAT
GCTGGAGTTCTTCGCCCACCCTAGGGGGAGGCTAACTGAAACACGGAAGGAGACAATACCGGAAGGAACC
CGCGCTATGACGGCAATAAAAAGACAGAATAAAACGCACGGTGTTGGGTCGTTTGTTCATAAACGCGGGG
TTCGGTCCCAGGGCTGGCACTCTGTCGATACCCCACCGAGACCCCATTGGGGCCAATACGCCCGCGTTTC
TTCCTTTTCCCCACCCCACCCCCCAAGTTCGGGTGAAGGCCCAGGGCTCGCAGCCAACGTCGGGGCGGCA
GGCCCTGCCATAGCCTCAGGTTACTCATATATACTTTAGATTGATTTAAAACTTCATTTTTAATTTAAAA
GGATCTAGGTGAAGATCCTTTTTGATAATCTCATGACCAAAATCCCTTAACGTGAGTTTTCGTTCCACTG
AGCGTCAGACCCCGTAGAAAAGATCAAAGGATCTTCTTGAGATCCTTTTTTTCTGCGCGTAATCTGCTGC
TTGCAAACAAAAAAACCACCGCTACCAGCGGTGGTTTGTTTGCCGGATCAAGAGCTACCAACTCTTTTTC
CGAAGGTAACTGGCTTCAGCAGAGCGCAGATACCAAATACTGTTCTTCTAGTGTAGCCGTAGTTAGGCCA
CCACTTCAAGAACTCTGTAGCACCGCCTACATACCTCGCTCTGCTAATCCTGTTACCAGTGGCTGCTGCC
AGTGGCGATAAGTCGTGTCTTACCGGGTTGGACTCAAGACGATAGTTACCGGATAAGGCGCAGCGGTCGG
GCTGAACGGGGGGTTCGTGCACACAGCCCAGCTTGGAGCGAACGACCTACACCGAACTGAGATACCTACA
GCGTGAGCTATGAGAAAGCGCCACGCTTCCCGAAGGGAGAAAGGCGGACAGGTATCCGGTAAGCGGCAGG
GTCGGAACAGGAGAGCGCACGAGGGAGCTTCCAGGGGGAAACGCCTGGTATCTTTATAGTCCTGTCGGGT
TTCGCCACCTCTGACTTGAGCGTCGATTTTTGTGATGCTCGTCAGGGGGGCGGAGCCTATGGAAAAACGC
CAGCAACGCGGCCTTTTTACGGTTCCTGGCCTTTTGCTGGCCTTTTGCTCACATGTTCTTTCCTGCGTTA
TCCCCTGATTCTGTGGATAACCGTATTACCGCCATGCATTAGTTATTAATAGTAATCAATTACGGGGTCA
TTAGTTCATAGCCCATATATGGAGTTCCGCGTTACATAACTTACGGTAAATGGCCCGCCTGGCTGACCGC
CCAACGACCCCCGCCCATTGACGTCAATAATGACGTATGTTCCCATAGTAACGCCAATAGGGACTTTCCA
TTGACGTCAATGGGTGGAGTATTTACGGTAAACTGCCCACTTGGCAGTACATCAAGTGTATCATATGCCA
AGTACGCCCCCTATTGACGTCAATGACGGTAAATGGCCCGCCTGGCATTATGCCCAGTACATGACCTTAT
GGGACTTTCCTACTTGGCAGTACATCTACGTATTAGTCATCGCTATTACCATG
Features (pLannotate 1.2.2; 13 found; start..end, strand, type, name):
      1..204     +  promoter       CMV promoter: human cytomegalovirus (CMV) immediate early promoter
    233..1873    +  CDS            LUCI_PHOPY: Experimental evidence at protein level: Swiss-Prot protein existence level 1. Produces green light with a wavelength of 562 nm. From Photinus pyralis (Common eastern firefly) (Lampyris pyralis).
   1991..2074    +  CDS            large T antigen (fragment): large T antigen from SV40 (simian virus 40)
   2097..2218    +  polyA_signal   SV40 poly(A) signal: SV40 polyadenylation signal
   2252..2680    -  rep_origin     f1 ori (sequence partly withheld): f1 bacteriophage origin of replication; arrow indicates direction of (+) strand synthesis
   2707..2811    +  promoter       AmpR promoter: bla
   2813..3170    +  promoter       SV40 promoter: SV40 enhancer and early promoter
   3205..3999    +  CDS            NeoR/KanR: aminoglycoside phosphotransferase from Tn5; aph(3')-II (or nptII); confers resistance to neomycin, kanamycin, and G418 (Geneticin®)
   4020..4172    +  CDS            ble (fragment): BLE_KLEPN - Experimental evidence at protein level: Swiss-Prot protein existence level 1. Binding protein with a strong affinity to the bleomycin family of antibiotics. Binds to CL990; an antimitotic-antibiotic compound. From Klebsiella pneumoniae.
   4231..4278    +  polyA_signal   HSV TK poly(A) signal: herpes simplex virus thymidine kinase polyadenylation signal (Cole and Stacy, 1985)
   4369..4385    -  polyA_signal   bGH poly(A) signal (fragment): bovine growth hormone polyadenylation signal
   4607..5195    +  rep_origin     ori: high-copy-number ColE1/pMB1/pBR322/pUC origin of replication
   5370..5673    +  enhancer       CMV enhancer: human cytomegalovirus immediate early enhancer
