[The description below was written by a language model from this plasmid's Addgene catalogue record and pLannotate feature annotations shown in this document.]
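Description:
Akaluc-N1 is a 5,673 bp mammalian expression plasmid built on the Clontech N1 backbone, made by cloning a synthesized Akaluc luciferase gene into the eGFP-N1 vector between NheI and NotI sites, both of which are retained. It replicates in E. coli at high copy from a ColE1/pUC-type origin and also carries an f1 phage origin. A single NeoR/KanR (Tn5 aminoglycoside phosphotransferase) gene provides both selections. It sits downstream of tandem bacterial (bla) and SV40 early promoters and is terminated by the HSV TK polyadenylation signal, so it confers kanamycin resistance in bacteria and G418 resistance in transfected mammalian cells.

The payload is a human/murine codon-optimized Akaluc open reading frame of about 1.7 kb, driven by the human CMV immediate-early enhancer and promoter and followed by the SV40 poly(A) signal. The automated annotation labels this coding sequence as Photinus pyralis firefly luciferase, which is consistent with Akaluc being an engineered firefly luciferase variant. The short large T antigen, ble and bGH poly(A) fragment hits are most likely incidental matches within backbone sequence rather than functional elements. The two feature tables, from the depositor sequence and the repository sequencing result, have the same length and the same features in the same order. They differ only in the numbering start point, which splits the CMV enhancer from the promoter in one record.

According to the depositor, Akaluc was chosen as a more sensitive luciferase for in vivo bioluminescence imaging of live animals with the substrate Akalumine-HCl. The plasmid suits transient or G418-selected stable expression of this reporter in mammalian cells, and the associated publication concerns nanoparticle-mediated siRNA delivery for cancer therapy.
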