Addgene plasmid #120371: Akaluc-N1
Purpose: Akaluc luciferase mammalian expression in -N1 backbone
Depositing lab: Jordan Green. Depositing organization: Johns Hopkins University and School of Medicine. Publication: Photocrosslinked Bioreducible Polymeric Nanoparticles for Enhanced Systemic siRNA Delivery as Cancer Therapy. Karlsson J, Tzeng SY, Hemmati S, Luly KM, Choi O, Rui Y, Wilson DR, Kozielski KL, Quinones-Hinojosa A, Green JJ. Adv Funct Mater. 2021 Apr 22;31(17). doi: 10.1002/adfm.202009768. Epub 2021 Feb 22. PubMed 34650390.
Backbone
  Vector backbone: N1
  Backbone manufacturer: Clontech
  Backbone size w/o insert (bp): 3928
  Total vector size (bp): 5673
  Vector type: Mammalian Expression
  Selectable markers: Neomycin (select with G418)
Growth in bacteria
  Bacterial resistance: Kanamycin, 50 μg/mL
  Growth temperature: 37°C
  Growth strain: DH5alpha
  Growth instructions: Can be grown at 30°C - just increase incubation time.
  Copy number: High Copy
Gene/Insert
  Gene/Insert name: Akaluc (human optimized)
  Insert size (bp): 1717
  Mutation: Human codon optimized
  GenBank ID: LC320664
  Promoter: CMV
  Cloning method: Restriction Enzyme; 5′ cloning site NheI (not destroyed); 3′ cloning site NotI (not destroyed)
  Sequencing primers: 5′ cgcaaatgggcggtaggcgtg; 3′ GATGAGTTTGGACAAACCAC
Terms and licenses: Academic/Nonprofit Terms; Industry Terms: Not Available to Industry
Depositor comments: The akaluc gene was synthesized with human/murine codon optimization from the protein amino acid sequenced provided by Iwano et. al. Science 2018 as a more sensitive luciferase enzyme for live animal imaging in vivo with the substrate Akalumine-HCl. After synthesis, the gene was cloned and cloned into the eGFP-N1 (Addgene 6085-1) using restriction enzyme cloning.
How to cite: Akaluc-N1 was a gift from Jordan Green (Addgene plasmid # 120371 ; http://n2t.net/addgene:120371 ; RRID:Addgene_120371)
